>Addgene plasmid #83341 | pcDNA3.1-MS2-Tet1-CD | depositor full sequence | sequence record 158602 | pcDNA3.1-MS2-Tet1-CD sequence 8104 bps
GACGGATCGGGAGATCTCCCGATCCCCTATGGTCGACTCTCAGTACAATCTGCTCTGATGCCGCATAGTT
AAGCCAGTATCTGCTCCCTGCTTGTGTGTTGGAGGTCGCTGAGTAGTGCGCGAGCAAAATTTAAGCTACA
ACAAGGCAAGGCTTGACCGACAATTGCATGAAGAATCTGCTTAGGGTTAGGCGTTTTGCGCTGCTTCGCG
ATGTACGGGCCAGATATACGCGTTGACATTGATTATTGACTAGTTATTAATAGTAATCAATTACGGGGTC
ATTAGTTCATAGCCCATATATGGAGTTCCGCGTTACATAACTTACGGTAAATGGCCCGCCTGGCTGACCG
CCCAACGACCCCCGCCCATTGACGTCAATAATGACGTATGTTCCCATAGTAACGCCAATAGGGACTTTCC
ATTGACGTCAATGGGTGGACTATTTACGGTAAACTGCCCACTTGGCAGTACATCAAGTGTATCATATGCC
AAGTACGCCCCCTATTGACGTCAATGACGGTAAATGGCCCGCCTGGCATTATGCCCAGTACATGACCTTA
TGGGACTTTCCTACTTGGCAGTACATCTACGTATTAGTCATCGCTATTACCATGGTGATGCGGTTTTGGC
AGTACATCAATGGGCGTGGATAGCGGTTTGACTCACGGGGATTTCCAAGTCTCCACCCCATTGACGTCAA
TGGGAGTTTGTTTTGGCACCAAAATCAACGGGACTTTCCAAAATGTCGTAACAACTCCGCCCCATTGACG
CAAATGGGCGGTAGGCGTGTACGGTGGGAGGTCTATATAAGCAGAGCTCTCTGGCTAACTAGAGAACCCA
CTGCTTACTGGCTTATCGAAATTAATACGACTCACTATAGGGAGACCCAAGCTGGCTAGCGTTTAAACTT
AAGCTTGGTACCATGGCTTCTAACTTTACTCAGTTCGTTCTCGTCGACAATGGCGGAACTGGCGACGTGA
CTGTCGCCCCAAGCAACTTCGCTAACGGGGTCGCTGAATGGATCAGCTCTAACTCGCGTTCACAGGCTTA
CAAAGTAACCTGTAGCGTTCGTCAGAGCTCTGCGCAGAAGCGCAAATACACCATCAAAGTCGAGGTGCCT
AAAGTGGCAACCCAGACTGTTGGTGGTGTAGAGCTTCCTGTAGCCGCATGGCGTTCGTACTTAAATATGG
AACTAACCATTCCAATTTTCGCTACGAATTCCGACTGCGAGCTTATTGTTAAGGCAATGCAAGGTCTCCT
AAAAGATGGAAACCCGATTCCCTCAGCAATCGCAGCAAACTCCGGCATCTACAGCGCTGGAGGAGGTGGA
AGCGGAGGAGGAGGAAGCGGAGGAGGAGGTAGCCCCAAGAAGAAGAGAAAGGTGGAGGCCAGCGGTGGAG
GAAGTGGAGGTGGTTCAGGTGGAGGATCCGGCGAAGCTGCACCCTGTGACTGTGATGGAGGTACACAAAA
AGAAAAAGGCCCATATTATACACACCTTGGGGCAGGACCAAGTGTGGCTGCTGTCAGGGAGCTCATGGAG
ACTAGGTTTGGCCAGAAGGGGAAGGCAATCCGGATTGAGAAGATAGTGTTCACGGGGAAGGAAGGGAAGA
GCTCTCAGGGCTGCCCGGTCGCCAAGTGGGTGATCAGAAGAAGTGGTCCTGAAGAGAAGCTTATTTGTTT
GGTTCGTGAGCGTGTAGACCATCACTGTTCGACGGCTGTGATAGTTGTCCTTATCCTGCTGTGGGAAGGT
ATCCCTCGCCTGATGGCTGACCGCCTGTACAAAGAGCTCACTGAGAACTTGAGGTCCTACAGCGGACATC
CCACAGACCGAAGATGTACCCTCAACAAAAAGCGTACCTGCACCTGTCAAGGCATCGACCCAAAAACCTG
CGGAGCGTCCTTCTCCTTTGGCTGTTCGTGGAGCATGTATTTCAACGGCTGTAAGTTTGGGAGGAGTGAA
AACCCCAGAAAATTCAGACTTGCTCCAAACTACCCCTTACATAACTACTATAAGAGAATTACTGGAATGA
GTTCTGAAGGAAGTGACGTGAAAACCGGGTGGATCATTCCAGACCGCAAGACCCTCATAAGCAGAGAGGA
AAAACAGCTTGAAAAGAATTTACAAGAATTGGCTACAGTATTAGCTCCACTTTACAAGCAGATGGCTCCA
GTTGCTTATCAAAATCAGGTGGAATATGAAGAAGTTGCTGGAGACTGTCGACTTGGAAATGAAGAGGGGC
GTCCTTTCTCTGGTGTCACCTGTTGCATGGATTTTTGTGCCCATTCTCACAAGGACATTCACAACATGCA
CAACGGAAGCACCGTGGTGTGTACGTTGATTCGAGCAGATGGCCGTGACACAAATTGTCCCGAGGATGAA
CAACTCCACGTCCTGCCACTATACCGGCTTGCAGACACTGATGAATTTGGCTCCGTGGAAGGGATGAAGG
CCAAAATCAAATCTGGGGCCATCCAAGTCAATGGGCCAACCAGGAAGAGGCGACTACGTTTTACTGAGCC
TGTTCCTCGATGTGGGAAGAGGGCCAAAATGAAGCAGAACCACAATAAATCAGGTTCACACAACACTAAG
AGCTTTTCATCAGCCTCATCTACTTCTCACCTAGTGAAAGACGAATCTACAGACTTCTGTCCCCTGCAGG
CTTCCTCCGCAGAAACATCTACCTGTACGTACAGTAAAACAGCCTCAGGTGGGTTTGCAGAAACAAGTAG
TATTCTCCACTGCACAATGCCTTCTGGAGCACACAGTGGTGCTAATGCAGCTGCTGGGGAATGTACTGGA
ACGGTGCAGCCTGCCGAGGTGGCTGCTCATCCTCACCAGTCTCTTCCCACAGCCGATTCTCCCGTTCATG
CTGAGCCTCTCACTAGTCCATCTGAGCAGCTAACTTCTAACCAGTCAAACCAGCAGCTCCCTCTCCTCAG
CAATTCTCAGAAACTGGCTTCCTGTCAGGTGGAAGATGAGCGGCACCCTGAAGCGGATGAGCCTCAGCAC
CCCGAGGACGATAACTTGCCTCAACTTGATGAGTTCTGGTCAGACAGTGAGGAGATCTACGCCGATCCTT
CCTTTGGTGGCGTGGCGATAGCACCCATTCACGGCTCGGTGCTCATTGAGTGCGCTCGGAAGGAGCTTCA
TGCTACCACCTCTTTGCGCTCCCCCAAACGAGGGGTCCCTTTTCGTGTGTCCCTTGTATTCTACCAGCAC
AAAAGCCTAAACAAGCCTAATCATGGTTTTGATATCAACAAAATTAAGTGTAAATGCAAAAAAGTAACGA
AAAAAAAGCCCGCAGACCGGGAGTGTCCTGATGTATCCCCCGAAGCCAATTTATCACACCAAATTCCTTC
TCGAGTTGCATCAACCTTAACCCGAGACAATGTTGTTACCGTGTCCCCATACTCTCTCACTCATGTTGCG
GGACCCTACAATCGTTGGGTCGCGGCCGCAGACTACAAGGACGATGACGATAAGTAACTCGAGTCTAGAG
GGCCCGTTTAAACCCGCTGATCAGCCTCGACTGTGCCTTCTAGTTGCCAGCCATCTGTTGTTTGCCCCTC
CCCCGTGCCTTCCTTGACCCTGGAAGGTGCCACTCCCACTGTCCTTTCCTAATAAAATGAGGAAATTGCA
TCGCATTGTCTGAGTAGGTGTCATTCTATTCTGGGGGGTGGGGTGGGGCAGGACAGCAAGGGGGAGGATT
GGGAAGACAATAGCAGGCATGCTGGGGATGCGGTGGGCTCTATGGCTTCTGAGGCGGAAAGAACCAGCTG
GGGCTCTAGGGGGTATCCCC
[124 nt withheld, positions 3801-3924]
C
[32 nt withheld, positions 3926-3957]
CA
[57 nt withheld, positions 3960-4016]
A
[49 nt withheld, positions 4018-4066]
CCTTTGACGTTGGAGTCCACGTTCTTT
[37 nt withheld, positions 4094-4130]
ACCCTATCTCGGTCTATTCTTTTGATTTATAAGGGATTTTGGGGATTTCGGCCTATTGGTTAAAAAATGA
GCTGATTTAACAAAAATTTAACGCGAATTAATTCTGTGGAATGTGTGTCAGTTAGGGTGTGGAAAGTCCC
CAGGCTCCCCAGGCAGGCAGAAGTATGCAAAGCATGCATCTCAATTAGTCAGCAACCAGGTGTGGAAAGT
CCCCAGGCTCCCCAGCAGGCAGAAGTATGCAAAGCATGCATCTCAATTAGTCAGCAACCATAGTCCCGCC
CCTAACTCCGCCCATCCCGCCCCTAACTCCGCCCAGTTCCGCCCATTCTCCGCCCCATGGCTGACTAATT
TTTTTTATTTATGCAGAGGCCGAGGCCGCCTCTGCCTCTGAGCTATTCCAGAAGTAGTGAGGAGGCTTTT
TTGGAGGCCTAGGCTTTTGCAAAAAGCTCCCGGGAGCTTGTATATCCATTTTCGGATCTGATCAGCACGT
GATGAAAAAGCCTGAACTCACCGCGACGTCTGTCGAGAAGTTTCTGATCGAAAAGTTCGACAGCGTCTCC
GACCTGATGCAGCTCTCGGAGGGCGAAGAATCTCGTGCTTTCAGCTTCGATGTAGGAGGGCGTGGATATG
TCCTGCGGGTAAATAGCTGCGCCGATGGTTTCTACAAAGATCGTTATGTTTATCGGCACTTTGCATCGGC
CGCGCTCCCGATTCCGGAAGTGCTTGACATTGGGGAATTCAGCGAGAGCCTGACCTATTGCATCTCCCGC
CGTGCACAGGGTGTCACGTTGCAAGACCTGCCTGAAACCGAACTGCCCGCTGTTCTGCAGCCGGTCGCGG
AGGCCATGGATGCGATCGCTGCGGCCGATCTTAGCCAGACGAGCGGGTTCGGCCCATTCGGACCGCAAGG
AATCGGTCAATACACTACATGGCGTGATTTCATATGCGCGATTGCTGATCCCCATGTGTATCACTGGCAA
ACTGTGATGGACGACACCGTCAGTGCGTCCGTCGCGCAGGCTCTCGATGAGCTGATGCTTTGGGCCGAGG
ACTGCCCCGAAGTCCGGCACCTCGTGCACGCGGATTTCGGCTCCAACAATGTCCTGACGGACAATGGCCG
CATAACAGCGGTCATTGACTGGAGCGAGGCGATGTTCGGGGATTCCCAATACGAGGTCGCCAACATCTTC
TTCTGGAGGCCGTGGTTGGCTTGTATGGAGCAGCAGACGCGCTACTTCGAGCGGAGGCATCCGGAGCTTG
CAGGATCGCCGCGGCTCCGGGCGTATATGCTCCGCATTGGTCTTGACCAACTCTATCAGAGCTTGGTTGA
CGGCAATTTCGATGATGCAGCTTGGGCGCAGGGTCGATGCGACGCAATCGTCCGATCCGGAGCCGGGACT
GTCGGGCGTACACAAATCGCCCGCAGAAGCGCGGCCGTCTGGACCGATGGCTGTGTAGAAGTACTCGCCG
ATAGTGGAAACCGACGCCCCAGCACTCGTCCGAGGGCAAAGGAATAGCACGTGCTACGAGATTTCGATTC
CACCGCCGCCTTCTATGAAAGGTTGGGCTTCGGAATCGTTTTCCGGGACGCCGGCTGGATGATCCTCCAG
CGCGGGGATCTCATGCTGGAGTTCTTCGCCCACCCCAACTTGTTTATTGCAGCTTATAATGGTTACAAAT
AAAGCAATAGCATCACAAATTTCACAAATAAAGCATTTTTTTCACTGCATTCTAGTTGTGGTTTGTCCAA
ACTCATCAATGTATCTTATCATGTCTGTATACCGTCGACCTCTAGCTAGAGCTTGGCGTAATCATGGTCA
TAGCTGTTTCCTGTGTGAAATTGTTATCCGCTCACAATTCCACACAACATACGAGCCGGAAGCATAAAGT
GTAAAGCCTGGGGTGCCTAATGAGTGAGCTAACTCACATTAATTGCGTTGCGCTCACTGCCCGCTTTCCA
GTCGGGAAACCTGTCGTGCCAGCTGCATTAATGAATCGGCCAACGCGCGGGGAGAGGCGGTTTGCGTATT
GGGCGCTCTTCCGCTTCCTCGCTCACTGACTCGCTGCGCTCGGTCGTTCGGCTGCGGCGAGCGGTATCAG
CTCACTCAAAGGCGGTAATACGGTTATCCACAGAATCAGGGGATAACGCAGGAAAGAACATGTGAGCAAA
AGGCCAGCAAAAGGCCAGGAACCGTAAAAAGGCCGCGTTGCTGGCGTTTTTCCATAGGCTCCGCCCCCCT
GACGAGCATCACAAAAATCGACGCTCAAGTCAGAGGTGGCGAAACCCGACAGGACTATAAAGATACCAGG
CGTTTCCCCCTGGAAGCTCCCTCGTGCGCTCTCCTGTTCCGACCCTGCCGCTTACCGGATACCTGTCCGC
CTTTCTCCCTTCGGGAAGCGTGGCGCTTTCTCAATGCTCACGCTGTAGGTATCTCAGTTCGGTGTAGGTC
GTTCGCTCCAAGCTGGGCTGTGTGCACGAACCCCCCGTTCAGCCCGACCGCTGCGCCTTATCCGGTAACT
ATCGTCTTGAGTCCAACCCGGTAAGACACGACTTATCGCCACTGGCAGCAGCCACTGGTAACAGGATTAG
CAGAGCGAGGTATGTAGGCGGTGCTACAGAGTTCTTGAAGTGGTGGCCTAACTACGGCTACACTAGAAGG
ACAGTATTTGGTATCTGCGCTCTGCTGAAGCCAGTTACCTTCGGAAAAAGAGTTGGTAGCTCTTGATCCG
GCAAACAAACCACCGCTGGTAGCGGTGGTTTTTTTGTTTGCAAGCAGCAGATTACGCGCAGAAAAAAAGG
ATCTCAAGAAGATCCTTTGATCTTTTCTACGGGGTCTGACGCTCAGTGGAACGAAAACTCACGTTAAGGG
ATTTTGGTCATGAGATTATCAAAAAGGATCTTCACCTAGATCCTTTTAAATTAAAAATGAAGTTTTAAAT
CAATCTAAAGTATATATGAGTAAACTTGGTCTGACAGTTACCAATGCTTAATCAGTGAGGCACCTATCTC
AGCGATCTGTCTATTTCGTTCATCCATAGTTGCCTGACTCCCCGTCGTGTAGATAACTACGATACGGGAG
GGCTTACCATCTGGCCCCAGTGCTGCAATGATACCGCGAGACCCACGCTCACCGGCTCCAGATTTATCAG
CAATAAACCAGCCAGCCGGAAGGGCCGAGCGCAGAAGTGGTCCTGCAACTTTATCCGCCTCCATCCAGTC
TATTAATTGTTGCCGGGAAGCTAGAGTAAGTAGTTCGCCAGTTAATAGTTTGCGCAACGTTGTTGCCATT
GCTACAGGCATCGTGGTGTCACGCTCGTCGTTTGGTATGGCTTCATTCAGCTCCGGTTCCCAACGATCAA
GGCGAGTTACATGATCCCCCATGTTGTGCAAAAAAGCGGTTAGCTCCTTCGGTCCTCCGATCGTTGTCAG
AAGTAAGTTGGCCGCAGTGTTATCACTCATGGTTATGGCAGCACTGCATAATTCTCTTACTGTCATGCCA
TCCGTAAGATGCTTTTCTGTGACTGGTGAGTACTCAACCAAGTCATTCTGAGAATAGTGTATGCGGCGAC
CGAGTTGCTCTTGCCCGGCGTCAATACGGGATAATACCGCGCCACATAGCAGAACTTTAAAAGTGCTCAT
CATTGGAAAACGTTCTTCGGGGCGAAAACTCTCAAGGATCTTACCGCTGTTGAGATCCAGTTCGATGTAA
CCCACTCGTGCACCCAACTGATCTTCAGCATCTTTTACTTTCACCAGCGTTTCTGGGTGAGCAAAAACAG
GAAGGCAAAATGCCGCAAAAAAGGGAATAAGGGCGACACGGAAATGTTGAATACTCATACTCTTCCTTTT
TCAATATTATTGAAGCATTTATCAGGGTTATTGTCTCATGAGCGGATACATATTTGAATGTATTTAGAAA
AATAAACAAATAGGGGTTCCGCGCACATTTCCCCGAAAAGTGCCACCTGACGTC
Features (pLannotate 1.2.2; 21 found; start..end, strand, type, name):
     36..80      -  misc_feature   bom (fragment): basis of mobility region from pBR322
    235..614     +  enhancer       CMV enhancer: human cytomegalovirus immediate early enhancer
    615..818     +  promoter       CMV promoter: human cytomegalovirus (CMV) immediate early promoter
    814..847     +  LTR            5' LTR (truncated) (fragment): truncated 5' long terminal repeat (LTR) from HIV-1
    863..881     +  promoter       T7 promoter: promoter for bacteriophage T7 RNA polymerase
    926..1312    +  CDS            MS2-N55K: bacteriophage MS2 coat protein binds with high affinity to a specific stem-loop structure in the viral RNA (Lim et al., 1994)
   1433..3451    +  CDS            Tet1 (fragment): TET1_MOUSE - Also known as Cxxc6, Kiaa1676. Experimental evidence at protein level: Swiss-Prot protein existence level 1. Dioxygenase that catalyzes the conversion of the modified genomic base 5-methylcytosine (5mC) into 5-hydroxymethylcytosine (5hmC) and plays a key role in active DNA demethylation. Also mediates subsequent conversion of 5hmC into 5-formylcytosine (5fC), and conversion of 5fC to 5-carboxylcytosine (5caC). Conversion of 5mC into 5hmC, 5fC and 5caC probably constitutes the first step in cytosine demethylation. Methylation at the C5 position of cytosine bases is an epigenetic mo
   3531..3755    +  polyA_signal   bGH poly(A) signal: bovine growth hormone polyadenylation signal
   3759..3780    +  promoter       SV40 promoter (fragment): SV40 enhancer and early promoter
   3801..4229    +  rep_origin     f1 ori (sequence partly withheld): f1 bacteriophage origin of replication; arrow indicates direction of (+) strand synthesis
   4243..4573    +  promoter       SV40 promoter: SV40 enhancer and early promoter
   4622..5647    +  CDS            HygR: aminoglycoside phosphotransferase from E. coli; aph(4)-Ia; confers resistance to hygromycin
   5657..5782    +  CDS            ble (fragment): BLE_KLEPN - Experimental evidence at protein level: Swiss-Prot protein existence level 1. Binding protein with a strong affinity to the bleomycin family of antibiotics. Binds to CL990; an antimitotic-antibiotic compound. From Klebsiella pneumoniae.
   5777..5898    +  polyA_signal   SV40 poly(A) signal: SV40 polyadenylation signal
   5971..5987    -  protein_bind   lac operator: The lac repressor binds to the lac operator to inhibit transcription in E. coli. This inhibition can be relieved by adding lactose or isopropyl-β-D-thiogalactopyranoside (IPTG). lac repressor encoded by lacI
   5995..6025    -  promoter       lac promoter: promoter for the E. coli lac operon
   6040..6061    -  protein_bind   CAP binding site: CAP binding activates transcription in the presence of cAMP. E. coli catabolite activator protein
   6074..6166    -  CDS            lacI (fragment): lac repressor; lacI; The lac repressor binds to the lac operator to inhibit transcription in E. coli. This inhibition can be relieved by adding lactose or isopropyl-β-D-thiogalactopyranoside (IPTG).
   6349..6937    -  rep_origin     ori: high-copy-number ColE1/pMB1/pBR322/pUC origin of replication
   7108..7968    -  CDS            AmpR: β-lactamase; bla; confers resistance to ampicillin, carbenicillin, and related antibiotics
   7969..8073    -  promoter       AmpR promoter: bla
