[The description below was written by a language model from this plasmid's Addgene catalogue record, the feature table of its GenBank file and pLannotate feature annotations shown in this document.]
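Description:
pcDNA3.1-MS2-Tet1-CD is a mammalian expression plasmid built on the pcDNA3.1-hygro(+) backbone, annotated at about 8.1 kb, that produces the bacteriophage MS2 coat protein fused to the catalytic domain of the Tet1 dioxygenase. In E. coli it is maintained at high copy from a ColE1/pUC-type origin and selected with ampicillin through the β-lactamase gene. An f1 origin is also present. For mammalian cells, an SV40 early promoter drives a hygromycin phosphotransferase gene terminated by the SV40 polyadenylation signal, allowing selection of stable transfectants. Short hits to a lac promoter/operator region, lacI, ble, bom and an HIV-1 LTR are annotated only as fragments and are most likely backbone remnants or incidental matches rather than functional parts.

The payload lies between the CMV immediate-early enhancer/promoter and the bGH polyadenylation signal, with a T7 promoter just upstream of the coding region. The feature table identifies the N55K variant of the MS2 coat protein, which binds a specific RNA stem-loop with high affinity, followed by a roughly 2 kb portion matching mouse Tet1. Tet1 oxidises 5-methylcytosine to 5-hydroxymethylcytosine and further oxidised forms, the first steps of active DNA demethylation. The catalogue lists the insert as synthetic and as assembled by Gibson cloning. The plasmid is classed as a CRISPR tool and comes from work on targeted DNA demethylation. The fusion is presumably recruited to chosen loci by guide RNAs carrying MS2 stem-loops together with a Cas9 component, although these partner constructs are not described in the record. A separate partial GenBank record of 895 bp annotates only a FLAG epitope on the complementary strand. This tag does not appear in the full-sequence annotation, so its position in the fusion cannot be determined from the record.
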