Addgene plasmid #83341: pcDNA3.1-MS2-Tet1-CD
Purpose: To introduce MS2 coat protein fused Tet1-CD
Depositing lab: Ronggui Hu. Depositing organization: CAS Center for Excellence in Molecular Plant Sciences ("CEMPS"). Publication: A CRISPR-based approach for targeted DNA demethylation. Xu X, Tao Y, Gao X, Zhang L, Li X, Zou W, Ruan K, Wang F, Xu GL, Hu R. Cell Discov. 2016 May 3;2:16009. doi: 10.1038/celldisc.2016.9. eCollection 2016. PubMed 27462456.
Backbone
  Vector backbone: pcDNA3.1-hygro(+)
  Backbone manufacturer: Invitrogen
  Vector type: Mammalian Expression, CRISPR
  Selectable markers: Hygromycin
Growth in bacteria
  Bacterial resistance: Ampicillin, 100 μg/mL
  Growth temperature: 37°C
  Growth strain: DH5alpha
  Copy number: High Copy
Gene/Insert
  Gene/Insert name: MS2-Tet1-CD
  Species: Synthetic
  Promoter: CMV
  Cloning method: Gibson Cloning
  Sequencing primers: 5′ CMV-f; 3′ BGH-rev
Terms and licenses: Academic/Nonprofit Terms; Industry Terms: Not Available to Industry
How to cite: pcDNA3.1-MS2-Tet1-CD was a gift from Ronggui Hu (Addgene plasmid # 83341 ; http://n2t.net/addgene:83341 ; RRID:Addgene_83341)
