LOCUS       Exported 895 bp ds-DNA linear SYN 24-MAY-2021
DEFINITION  To introduce MS2 coat protein fused Tet1-CD.
ACCESSION   .
VERSION     .
KEYWORDS    pcDNA3.1-MS2-Tet1-CD
SOURCE      synthetic DNA construct
  ORGANISM  synthetic DNA construct
REFERENCE   1 (bases 1 to 895)
  AUTHORS   Xu X, Tao Y, Gao X, Zhang L, Li X, Zou W, Ruan K, Wang F, Xu GL, Hu
            R
  TITLE     A CRISPR-based approach for targeted DNA demethylation.
  JOURNAL   Cell Discov. 2016 May 3;2:16009. doi: 10.1038/celldisc.2016.9.
            eCollection 2016.
  PUBMED    27462456
REFERENCE   2 (bases 1 to 895)
  AUTHORS   .
  TITLE     Direct Submission
  JOURNAL   Exported May 24, 2021 from SnapGene Server 1.1.58
            http://www.snapgene.com
FEATURES             Location/Qualifiers
     source          1..895
                     /organism="synthetic DNA construct"
                     /mol_type="other DNA"
     CDS             complement(17..40)
                     /codon_start=1
                     /product="FLAG(R) epitope tag, followed by an enterokinase
                     cleavage site"
                     /label=FLAG
                     /translation="DYKDDDDK"
ORIGIN
        1 ctctagactc gagttactta tcgtcatcgt ccttgtagtc tgcggccgcg acccaacgat
       61 tgtagggtcc cgcaacatga gtgagagagt atggggacac ggtaacaaca ttgtctcggg
      121 ttaaggttga tgcaactcga gaaggaattt ggtgtgataa attggcttcg ggggatacat
      181 caggacactc ccggtctgcg ggcttttttt tcgttacttt tttgcattta cacttaattt
      241 tgttgatatc aaaaccatga ttaggcttgt ttaggctttt gtgctggtag aatacaaggg
      301 acacacgaaa agggacccct cgtttggggg agcgcaaaga ggtggtagca tgaagctcct
      361 tccgagcgca ctcaatgagc accgagccgt gaatgggtgc tatcgccacg ccaccaaagg
      421 aaggatcggc gtagatctcc tcactgtctg accagaactc atcaagttga ggcaagttat
      481 cgtcctcggg gtgctgaggc tcatccgctt cagggtgccg ctcatcttcc acctgacagg
      541 aagccagttt ctgagaattg ctgaggagag ggagctgctg gtttgactgg ttagaagtta
      601 gctgctcaga tggactagtg agaggctcag catgaacggg agaatcggct gtgggaagag
      661 actggtgagg atgagcagcc acctcggcag gctgcaccgt tccagtacat tccccagcag
      721 ctgcattagc accactgtgt gctccagaag gcattgtgca gtggagaata ctacttgttt
      781 ctgcaaaccc acctgaggct gttttactgt acgtacaggt agatgtttct gcggaggaag
      841 cctgcagggg acagaagtct gtagattcgt ctttcactag gtgagaagta gatga
//
