>Addgene plasmid #83341 | pcDNA3.1-MS2-Tet1-CD | addgene partial sequence | sequence record 160193 | CMV-F 5'-CGCAAATGGGCGGTAGGCGTG-3'
AGCAGAGCTCTCTGGCTAACTAGAGAACCCACTGCTTACTGGCTTATCGAAATTAATACGACTCACTATA
GGGAGACCCAAGCTGGCTAGCGTTTAAACTTAAGCTTGGTACCATGGCTTCTAACTTTACTCAGTTCGTT
CTCGTCGACAATGGCGGAACTGGCGACGTGACTGTCGCCCCAAGCAACTTCGCTAACGGGGTCGCTGAAT
GGATCAGCTCTAACTCGCGTTCACAGGCTTACAAAGTAACCTGTAGCGTTCGTCAGAGCTCTGCGCAGAA
GCGCAAATACACCATCAAAGTCGAGGTGCCTAAAGTGGCAACCCAGACTGTTGGTGGTGTAGAGCTTCCT
GTAGCCGCATGGCGTTCGTACTTAAATATGGAACTAACCATTCCAATTTTCGCCACGAATTCCGACTGCG
AGCTTATTGTTAAGGCAATGCAAGGTCTCCTAAAAGATGGAAACCCGATTCCCTCGGCCATCGCAGCAAA
CTCCGGCATCTACAGCGCTGGAGGAGGTGGAAGCGGAGGAGGAGGAAGCGGAGGAGGAGGTAGCCCCAAG
AAGAAGAGAAAGGTGGAGGCCAGCGGTGGAGGAAGTGGAGGTGGTTCAGGTGGAGGATCCGGCGAAGCTG
CACCCTGTGACTGTGATGGAGGTACACAAAAAGAAAAAGGCCCATATTATACACACCTTGGGGCAGGACC
AAGTGTGGCTGCTGTCAGGGAGCTCATGGAGACTAGGTTTGGCCAGAAGGGGAAGGCAATCCGGATTGAG
AAGATAGTGTTCACGGGGAAGGAAGGGAAGAGCTCTCAGGGCTGCCCGGTCGCCAAGTGGGTGATCAGAA
GAAGTGGTCCTGAAGAGAAGCTTATTTGTTTGGTTCGTGAGCGTGTAGACCATCACTGTTCGACGGCTGT
GA
